Addgene plasmid #168886: pEntry_SARS-CoV-2-Nucleocapsid
Purpose: Gateway-compatible Entry vector
Depositing lab: Pascal Falter-Braun. Depositing organization: Helmholtz Munich. Publication: A resource of human coronavirus protein-coding sequences in a flexible, multipurpose Gateway Entry clone collection. Weller B, Lin CW, Pogoutse O, Sauer M, Marin-de la Rosa N, Strobel A, Young V, Knapp JJ, Rayhan A, Falter C, Kim DK, Roth FP, Falter-Braun P. G3 (Bethesda). 2023 Jul 5;13(7):jkad105. doi: 10.1093/g3journal/jkad105. PubMed 37267226.
Backbone
  Vector backbone: pENTR223.1*SfiI
  Backbone size w/o insert (bp): 2800
  Vector type: Gateway-compatible Entry vector
Growth in bacteria
  Bacterial resistance: Spectinomycin, 50 μg/mL
  Growth temperature: 37°C
  Growth strain: DH5alpha
  Copy number: High Copy
Gene/Insert
  Gene/Insert name: SARS-CoV-2-Nucleocapsid (alt name: Nucleocapsid (N))
  Species: Other
  Insert size (bp): 1260
  Entrez Gene: N (a.k.a. GU280_gp10)
  Cloning method: Restriction Enzyme; 5′ cloning site SfiI (unknown if destroyed); 3′ cloning site SfiI (unknown if destroyed)
  Sequencing primers: 5′ M13 uni (-21); 3′ M13 rev (-29)
Resource information
  A portion of this plasmid was derived from a plasmid made by: Synthesized by Twist Bioscience
Terms and licenses: Academic/Nonprofit Terms; Industry Terms: Not Available to Industry
Depositor comments: 5'-linker: SfiI-BamHI-ATG-BamHI (GGCCGTCAaggccaggatccatgggatcc), 3'-linker: PacI-TAA-AsiSI-SfiI (cttaatTAAgacgcgatcgcggcctcatGGGCC).
How to cite: pEntry_SARS-CoV-2-Nucleocapsid was a gift from Pascal Falter-Braun (Addgene plasmid # 168886 ; http://n2t.net/addgene:168886 ; RRID:Addgene_168886)
