[The description below was written by a language model from this plasmid's Addgene catalogue record and pLannotate feature annotations shown in this document.]
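Description:
pEntry_SARS-CoV-2-Nucleocapsid is a Gateway-compatible Entry clone built on the pENTR223.1 backbone (SfiI-adapted version) and carrying the coding sequence of the SARS-CoV-2 nucleocapsid (N) protein. It is a bacterial cloning plasmid of about 4.1 kb, maintained at high copy in E. coli through a ColE1/pUC-type origin. Selection is with spectinomycin, via the aadA aminoglycoside adenylyltransferase gene (SmR). That gene lies downstream of a fragment of a class 1 integron Pc promoter and a short remnant of a gentamicin resistance gene. rrnB T1 and T2 terminators sit upstream of the cloning region and presumably insulate it from read-through transcription. Small lacI and lacZα fragments are backbone leftovers.

The roughly 1.26 kb insert was commercially synthesized and cloned between SfiI sites. It is flanked by attL1 and attL2, so an LR Clonase reaction can move the ORF directionally into any attR-containing Destination vector, which then supplies the promoter, tags and host-specific elements. The Entry clone has no promoter positioned to express the insert; the only one nearby is a T7 promoter just outside attL2 on the reverse strand. According to the depositor, the 5′ linker provides an ATG bracketed by BamHI sites, and the 3′ linker provides a TAA stop between PacI and AsiSI sites. This layout suggests the start and stop codons can be removed for N- or C-terminal fusions, although the record does not say so explicitly.

The automated annotation does not label N itself. Instead it marks ORF9b and an ORF14-like segment, which are alternative-frame reading frames known to overlap the N gene. The two feature tables describe the same sequence with different start coordinates. The plasmid belongs to a collection of human coronavirus ORF Entry clones intended for flexible downstream use.
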