Features (pLannotate 1.2.2; 13 found; start..end, strand, type, name):
      1..97      +  protein_bind   attL1: mutant version of attL; recombination site for the Gateway® LR reaction LR Clonase™
    137..427     +  CDS            ORF9B_SARS2: Experimental evidence at protein level: Swiss-Prot protein existence level 1. Plays a role in the inhibition of host innate immune response by targeting the mitochondrial-associated adapter MAVS. Mechanistically, usurps the E3 ligase ITCH to trigger the degradation of MAVS, TRAF3, and TRAF6. In addition, causes mitochondrial elongation by triggering ubiquitination and proteasomal degradation of dynamin- like protein 1/DNM1L. From Severe acute respiratory syndrome coronavirus 2 (2019-nCoV) (SARS-CoV-2).
    587..796     +  CDS            Y14_SARS: Experimental evidence at protein level: Swiss-Prot protein existence level 1. From Severe acute respiratory syndrome coronavirus (SARS-CoV).
   1415..1513    -  protein_bind   attL2: mutant version of attL; recombination site for the Gateway® LR reaction LR Clonase™
   1531..1549    -  promoter       T7 promoter: promoter for bacteriophage T7 RNA polymerase
   1739..1762    +  promoter       Pc promoter (fragment): intI1 (promoter lies within the coding sequence); class 1 integron promoter
   1938..1994    +  CDS            GmR (fragment): gentamycin acetyltransferase; aacC1; confers resistance to gentamycin
   2001..2792    +  CDS            SmR: aminoglycoside adenylyltransferase (Murphy, 1985); aadA; confers resistance to spectinomycin and streptomycin
   2885..3473    +  rep_origin     ori: high-copy-number ColE1/pMB1/pBR322/pUC origin of replication
   3656..3748    +  CDS            lacI (fragment): lac repressor; lacI; The lac repressor binds to the lac operator to inhibit transcription in E. coli. This inhibition can be relieved by adding lactose or isopropyl-β-D-thiogalactopyranoside (IPTG).
   3803..3830    -  terminator     rrnB T2 terminator: transcription terminator T2 from the E. coli rrnB gene
   3962..4005    +  terminator     rrnB T1 terminator: Escherichia coli rrnB; transcription terminator T1 from the E. coli rrnB gene
   4052..4088    -  CDS            lacZα (fragment): LacZα fragment of β-galactosidase; lacZ fragment
>Addgene plasmid #168886 | pEntry_SARS-CoV-2-Nucleocapsid | addgene full sequence | sequence record 434563 | Addgene NGS Result
CAAATAATGATTTTATTTTGACTGATAGTGACCTGTTCGTTGCAACAAATTGATGAGCAATGCTTTTTTA
TAATGCCAACTTTGTACAAAAAAGCAGAAGGGCCGTCAAGGCCAGGATCCATGGGATCCTCTGATAATGG
ACCCCAAAATCAGCGAAATGCACCCCGCATTACGTTTGGTGGACCCTCAGATTCAACTGGCAGTAACCAG
AATGGAGAACGCAGTGGGGCGCGATCAAAACAACGTCGGCCCCAAGGTTTACCCAATAATACTGCGTCTT
GGTTCACCGCTCTCACTCAACATGGCAAGGAAGACCTTAAATTCCCTCGAGGACAAGGCGTTCCAATTAA
CACCAATAGCAGTCCAGATGACCAAATTGGCTACTACCGAAGAGCTACCAGACGAATTCGTGGTGGTGAC
GGTAAAATGAAAGATCTCAGTCCAAGATGGTATTTCTACTACCTAGGAACTGGGCCAGAAGCTGGACTTC
CCTATGGTGCTAACAAAGACGGCATCATATGGGTTGCAACTGAGGGAGCCTTGAATACACCAAAAGATCA
CATTGGCACCCGCAATCCTGCTAACAATGCTGCAATCGTGCTACAACTTCCTCAAGGAACAACATTGCCA
AAAGGCTTCTACGCAGAAGGGAGCAGAGGCGGCAGTCAAGCCTCTTCTCGTTCCTCATCACGTAGTCGCA
ACAGTTCAAGAAATTCAACTCCAGGCAGCAGTAGGGGAACTTCTCCTGCTAGAATGGCTGGCAATGGCGG
TGATGCTGCTCTTGCTTTGCTGCTGCTTGACAGATTGAACCAGCTTGAGAGCAAAATGTCTGGTAAAGGC
CAACAACAACAAGGCCAAACTGTCACTAAGAAATCTGCTGCTGAGGCTTCTAAGAAGCCTCGGCAAAAAC
GTACTGCCACTAAAGCATACAATGTAACACAAGCTTTCGGCAGACGTGGTCCAGAACAAACCCAAGGAAA
TTTTGGGGACCAGGAACTAATCAGACAAGGAACTGATTACAAACATTGGCCGCAAATTGCACAATTTGCC
CCCAGCGCTTCAGCGTTCTTCGGAATGTCGCGCATTGGCATGGAAGTCACACCTTCGGGAACGTGGTTGA
CCTACACAGGTGCCATCAAATTGGATGACAAAGATCCAAATTTCAAAGATCAAGTCATTTTGCTGAATAA
GCATATTGACGCATACAAAACATTCCCACCAACAGAGCCTAAAAAGGACAAAAAGAAGAAGGCTGATGAA
ACTCAAGCCTTACCGCAGAGACAGAAGAAACAGCAAACTGTGACTCTTCTTCCTGCTGCAGATTTGGATG
ATTTCTCCAAACAATTGCAACAATCCATGAGCAGTGCTGACTCAACTCAGGCCCTTAATTAAGACGCGAT
CGCGGCCTCATGGGCCCAGCTTTCTTGTACAAAGTTGGCATTATAAAAAATAATTGCTCATCAATTTGTT
GCAACGAACAGGTCACTATCAGTCAAAATAAAATCATTATTTGCCATCCAGCTGATATCCCCTATAGTGA
GTCGTATTACATGGTCATAGCTGTTTCCTGGCAGCTCTGGCCCGTGTCTCAAAATCTCTGATGTTACATT
GCACAAGATAAAAATATATCATCATGCCTCCTCTAGACCAGCCAGGACAGAAATGCCTCGACTTCGCTGC
TACCCAAGGTTGCCGGGTGACGCACACCGTGGAAACGGATGAAGGCACGAACCCAGTGGACATAAGCCTG
TTCGGTTCGTAAGCTGTAATGCAAGTAGCGTATGCGCTCACGCAACTGGTCCAGAACCTTGACCGAACGC
AGCGGTGGTAACGGCGCAGTGGCGGTTTTCATGGCTTGTTATGACTGTTTTTTTGGGGTACAGTCTATGC
CTCGGGCATCCAAGCAGCAAGCGCGTTACGCCGTGGGTCGATGTTTGATGTTATGGAGCAGCAACGATGT
TACGCAGCAGGGCAGTCGCCCTAAAACAAAGTTAAACATTATGAGGGAAGCGGTGATCGCCGAAGTATCG
ACTCAACTATCAGAGGTAGTTGGCGTCATCGAGCGCCATCTCGAACCGACGTTGCTGGCCGTACATTTGT
ACGGCTCCGCAGTGGATGGCGGCCTGAAGCCACACAGTGATATTGATTTGCTGGTTACGGTGACCGTAAG
GCTTGATGAAACAACGCGGCGAGCTTTGATCAACGACCTTTTGGAAACTTCGGCTTCCCCTGGAGAGAGC
GAGATTCTCCGCGCTGTAGAAGTCACCATTGTTGTGCACGACGACATCATTCCGTGGCGTTATCCAGCTA
AGCGCGAACTGCAATTTGGAGAATGGCAGCGCAATGACATTCTTGCAGGTATCTTCGAGCCAGCCACGAT
CGACATTGATCTGGCTATCTTGCTGACAAAAGCAAGAGAACATAGCGTTGCCTTGGTAGGTCCAGCGGCG
GAGGAACTCTTTGATCCGGTTCCTGAACAGGATCTATTTGAGGCGCTAAATGAAACCTTAACGCTATGGA
ACTCGCCGCCCGACTGGGCTGGCGATGAGCGAAATGTAGTGCTTACGTTGTCCCGCATTTGGTACAGCGC
AGTAACCGGCAAAATCGCGCCGAAGGATGTCGCTGCCGACTGGGCAATGGAGCGCCTGCCGGCCCAGTAT
CAGCCCGTCATACTTGAAGCTAGACAGGCTTATCTTGGACAAGAAGAAGATCGCTTGGCCTCGCGCGCAG
ATCAGTTGGAAGAATTTGTCCACTACGTGAAAGGCGAGATCACCAAGGTAGTCGGCAAATAACCCTCGAG
CCACCCATGACCAAAATCCCTTAACGTGAGTTACGCGTCGTTCCACTGAGCGTCAGACCCCGTAGAAAAG
ATCAAAGGATCTTCTTGAGATCCTTTTTTTCTGCGCGTAATCTGCTGCTTGCAAACAAAAAAACCACCGC
TACCAGCGGTGGTTTGTTTGCCGGATCAAGAGCTACCAACTCTTTTTCCGAAGGTAACTGGCTTCAGCAG
AGCGCAGATACCAAATACTGTTCTTCTAGTGTAGCCGTAGTTAGGCCACCACTTCAAGAACTCTGTAGCA
CCGCCTACATACCTCGCTCTGCTAATCCTGTTACCAGTGGCTGCTGCCAGTGGCGATAAGTCGTGTCTTA
CCGGGTTGGACTCAAGACGATAGTTACCGGATAAGGCGCAGCGGTCGGGCTGAACGGGGGGTTCGTGCAC
ACAGCCCAGCTTGGAGCGAACGACCTACACCGAACTGAGATACCTACAGCGTGAGCTATGAGAAAGCGCC
ACGCTTCCCGAAGGGAGAAAGGCGGACAGGTATCCGGTAAGCGGCAGGGTCGGAACAGGAGAGCGCACGA
GGGAGCTTCCAGGGGGAAACGCCTGGTATCTTTATAGTCCTGTCGGGTTTCGCCACCTCTGACTTGAGCG
TCGATTTTTGTGATGCTCGTCAGGGGGGCGGAGCCTATGGAAAAACGCCAGCAACGCGGCCTTTTTACGG
TTCCTGGCCTTTTGCTGGCCTTTTGCTCACATGTTCTTTCCTGCGTTATCCCCTGATTCTGTGGATAACC
GTATTACCGCCTTTGAGTGAGCTGATACCGCTCGCCGCAGCCGAACGACCGAGCGCAGCGAGTCAGTGAG
CGAGGAAGCGGAAGAGCGCCCAATACGCAAACCGCCTCTCCCCGCGCGTTGGCCGATTCATTAATGCAGC
TGGCACGACAGGTTTCCCGACTGGAAAGCGGGCAGTGAGCGCAACGCAATTAATACGCGTACCGCTAGCC
AGGAAGAGTTTGTAGAAACGCAAAAAGGCCATCCGTCAGGATGGCCTTCTGCTTAGTTTGATGCCTGGCA
GTTTATGGCGGGCGTCCTGCCCGCCACCCTCCGGGCCGTTGCTTCACAACGTTCAAATCCGCTCCCGGCG
GATTTGTCCTACTCAGGAGAGCGTTCACCGACAAACAACAGATAAAACGAAAGGCCCAGTCTTCCGACTG
AGCCTTTCGTTTTATTTGATGCCTGGCAGTTCCCTACTCTCGCGTTAACGCTAGCATGGATGTTTTCCCA
GTCACGACGTTGTAAAACGACGGCCAGTCTTAAGCTCGGGCCC
