Features (pLannotate 1.2.2; 13 found; start..end, strand, type, name):
    717..809     +  CDS            lacI (fragment): lac repressor; lacI; The lac repressor binds to the lac operator to inhibit transcription in E. coli. This inhibition can be relieved by adding lactose or isopropyl-β-D-thiogalactopyranoside (IPTG).
    864..891     -  terminator     rrnB T2 terminator: transcription terminator T2 from the E. coli rrnB gene
   1023..1066    +  terminator     rrnB T1 terminator: Escherichia coli rrnB; transcription terminator T1 from the E. coli rrnB gene
   1113..1149    -  CDS            lacZα (fragment): LacZα fragment of β-galactosidase; lacZ fragment
   1165..1261    +  protein_bind   attL1: mutant version of attL; recombination site for the Gateway® LR reaction LR Clonase™
   1301..1591    +  CDS            ORF9B_SARS2: Experimental evidence at protein level: Swiss-Prot protein existence level 1. Plays a role in the inhibition of host innate immune response by targeting the mitochondrial-associated adapter MAVS. Mechanistically, usurps the E3 ligase ITCH to trigger the degradation of MAVS, TRAF3, and TRAF6. In addition, causes mitochondrial elongation by triggering ubiquitination and proteasomal degradation of dynamin- like protein 1/DNM1L. From Severe acute respiratory syndrome coronavirus 2 (2019-nCoV) (SARS-CoV-2).
   1751..1960    +  CDS            Y14_SARS: Experimental evidence at protein level: Swiss-Prot protein existence level 1. From Severe acute respiratory syndrome coronavirus (SARS-CoV).
   2579..2677    -  protein_bind   attL2: mutant version of attL; recombination site for the Gateway® LR reaction LR Clonase™
   2695..2713    -  promoter       T7 promoter: promoter for bacteriophage T7 RNA polymerase
   2903..2926    +  promoter       Pc promoter (fragment): intI1 (promoter lies within the coding sequence); class 1 integron promoter
   3102..3158    +  CDS            GmR (fragment): gentamycin acetyltransferase; aacC1; confers resistance to gentamycin
   3165..3956    +  CDS            SmR: aminoglycoside adenylyltransferase (Murphy, 1985); aadA; confers resistance to spectinomycin and streptomycin
   4049..534     +  rep_origin     ori (across the origin): high-copy-number ColE1/pMB1/pBR322/pUC origin of replication
>Addgene plasmid #168886 | pEntry_SARS-CoV-2-Nucleocapsid | analyzer sequence | sequence record 327335
CTACCAGCGGTGGTTTGTTTGCCGGATCAAGAGCTACCAACTCTTTTTCCGAAGGTAACTGGCTTCAGCA
GAGCGCAGATACCAAATACTGTCCTTCTAGTGTAGCCGTAGTTAGGCCACCACTTCAAGAACTCTGTAGC
ACCGCCTACATACCTCGCTCTGCTAATCCTGTTACCAGTGGCTGCTGCCAGTGGCGATAAGTCGTGTCTT
ACCGGGTTGGACTCAAGACGATAGTTACCGGATAAGGCGCAGCGGTCGGGCTGAACGGGGGGTTCGTGCA
CACAGCCCAGCTTGGAGCGAACGACCTACACCGAACTGAGATACCTACAGCGTGAGCATTGAGAAAGCGC
CACGCTTCCCGAAGGGAGAAAGGCGGACAGGTATCCGGTAAGCGGCAGGGTCGGAACAGGAGAGCGCACG
AGGGAGCTTCCAGGGGGAAACGCCTGGTATCTTTATAGTCCTGTCGGGTTTCGCCACCTCTGACTTGAGC
GTCGATTTTTGTGATGCTCGTCAGGGGGGCGGAGCCTATGGAAAAACGCCAGCAACGCGGCCTTTTTACG
GTTCCTGGCCTTTTGCTGGCCTTTTGCTCACATGTTCTTTCCTGCGTTATCCCCTGATTCTGTGGATAAC
CGTATTACCGCCTTTGAGTGAGCTGATACCGCTCGCCGCAGCCGAACGACCGAGCGCAGCGAGTCAGTGA
GCGAGGAAGCGGAAGAGCGCCCAATACGCAAACCGCCTCTCCCCGCGCGTTGGCCGATTCATTAATGCAG
CTGGCACGACAGGTTTCCCGACTGGAAAGCGGGCAGTGAGCGCAACGCAATTAATACGCGTACCGCTAGC
CAGGAAGAGTTTGTAGAAACGCAAAAAGGCCATCCGTCAGGATGGCCTTCTGCTTAGTTTGATGCCTGGC
AGTTTATGGCGGGCGTCCTGCCCGCCACCCTCCGGGCCGTTGCTTCACAACGTTCAAATCCGCTCCCGGC
GGATTTGTCCTACTCAGGAGAGCGTTCACCGACAAACAACAGATAAAACGAAAGGCCCAGTCTTCCGACT
GAGCCTTTCGTTTTATTTGATGCCTGGCAGTTCCCTACTCTCGCGTTAACGCTAGCATGGATGTTTTCCC
AGTCACGACGTTGTAAAACGACGGCCAGTCTTAAGCTCGGGCCCCAAATAATGATTTTATTTTGACTGAT
AGTGACCTGTTCGTTGCAACAAATTGATGAGCAATGCTTTTTTATAATGCCAACTTTGTACAAAAAAGCA
GAAGGGCCGTCAAGGCCAGGATCCATGGGATCCTCTGATAATGGACCCCAAAATCAGCGAAATGCACCCC
GCATTACGTTTGGTGGACCCTCAGATTCAACTGGCAGTAACCAGAATGGAGAACGCAGTGGGGCGCGATC
AAAACAACGTCGGCCCCAAGGTTTACCCAATAATACTGCGTCTTGGTTCACCGCTCTCACTCAACATGGC
AAGGAAGACCTTAAATTCCCTCGAGGACAAGGCGTTCCAATTAACACCAATAGCAGTCCAGATGACCAAA
TTGGCTACTACCGAAGAGCTACCAGACGAATTCGTGGTGGTGACGGTAAAATGAAAGATCTCAGTCCAAG
ATGGTATTTCTACTACCTAGGAACTGGGCCAGAAGCTGGACTTCCCTATGGTGCTAACAAAGACGGCATC
ATATGGGTTGCAACTGAGGGAGCCTTGAATACACCAAAAGATCACATTGGCACCCGCAATCCTGCTAACA
ATGCTGCAATCGTGCTACAACTTCCTCAAGGAACAACATTGCCAAAAGGCTTCTACGCAGAAGGGAGCAG
AGGCGGCAGTCAAGCCTCTTCTCGTTCCTCATCACGTAGTCGCAACAGTTCAAGAAATTCAACTCCAGGC
AGCAGTAGGGGAACTTCTCCTGCTAGAATGGCTGGCAATGGCGGTGATGCTGCTCTTGCTTTGCTGCTGC
TTGACAGATTGAACCAGCTTGAGAGCAAAATGTCTGGTAAAGGCCAACAACAACAAGGCCAAACTGTCAC
TAAGAAATCTGCTGCTGAGGCTTCTAAGAAGCCTCGGCAAAAACGTACTGCCACTAAAGCATACAATGTA
ACACAAGCTTTCGGCAGACGTGGTCCAGAACAAACCCAAGGAAATTTTGGGGACCAGGAACTAATCAGAC
AAGGAACTGATTACAAACATTGGCCGCAAATTGCACAATTTGCCCCCAGCGCTTCAGCGTTCTTCGGAAT
GTCGCGCATTGGCATGGAAGTCACACCTTCGGGAACGTGGTTGACCTACACAGGTGCCATCAAATTGGAT
GACAAAGATCCAAATTTCAAAGATCAAGTCATTTTGCTGAATAAGCATATTGACGCATACAAAACATTCC
CACCAACAGAGCCTAAAAAGGACAAAAAGAAGAAGGCTGATGAAACTCAAGCCTTACCGCAGAGACAGAA
GAAACAGCAAACTGTGACTCTTCTTCCTGCTGCAGATTTGGATGATTTCTCCAAACAATTGCAACAATCC
ATGAGCAGTGCTGACTCAACTCAGGCCCTTAATTAAGACGCGATCGCGGCCTCATGGGCCCAGCTTTCTT
GTACAAAGTTGGCATTATAAAAAATAATTGCTCATCAATTTGTTGCAACGAACAGGTCACTATCAGTCAA
AATAAAATCATTATTTGCCATCCAGCTGATATCCCCTATAGTGAGTCGTATTACATGGTCATAGCTGTTT
CCTGGCAGCTCTGGCCCGTGTCTCAAAATCTCTGATGTTACATTGCACAAGATAAAAATATATCATCATG
CCTCCTCTAGACCAGCCAGGACAGAAATGCCTCGACTTCGCTGCTGCCCAAGGTTGCCGGGTGACGCACA
CCGTGGAAACGGATGAAGGCACGAACCCAGTGGACATAAGCCTGTTCGGTTCGTAAGCTGTAATGCAAGT
AGCGTATGCGCTCACGCAACTGGTCCAGAACCTTGACCGAACGCAGCGGTGGTAACGGCGCAGTGGCGGT
TTTCATGGCTTGTTATGACTGTTTTTTTGGGGTACAGTCTATGCCTCGGGCATCCAAGCAGCAAGCGCGT
TACGCCGTGGGTCGATGTTTGATGTTATGGAGCAGCAACGATGTTACGCAGCAGGGCAGTCGCCCTAAAA
CAAAGTTAAACATCATGAGGGAAGCGGTGATCGCCGAAGTATCGACTCAACTATCAGAGGTAGTTGGCGT
CATCGAGCGCCATCTCGAACCGACGTTGCTGGCCGTACATTTGTACGGCTCCGCAGTGGATGGCGGCCTG
AAGCCACACAGTGATATTGATTTGCTGGTTACGGTGACCGTAAGGCTTGATGAAACAACGCGGCGAGCTT
TGATCAACGACCTTTTGGAAACTTCGGCTTCCCCTGGAGAGAGCGAGATTCTCCGCGCTGTAGAAGTCAC
CATTGTTGTGCACGACGACATCATTCCGTGGCGTTATCCAGCTAAGCGCGAACTGCAATTTGGAGAATGG
CAGCGCAATGACATTCTTGCAGGTATCTTCGAGCCAGCCACGATCGACATTGATCTGGCTATCTTGCTGA
CAAAAGCAAGAGAACATAGCGTTGCCTTGGTAGGTCCAGCGGCGGAGGAACTCTTTGATCCGGTTCCTGA
ACAGGATCTATTTGAGGCGCTAAATGAAACCTTAACGCTATGGAACTCGCCGCCCGACTGGGCTGGCGAT
GAGCGAAATGTAGTGCTTACGTTGTCCCGCATTTGGTACAGCGCAGTAACCGGCAAAATCGCGCCGAAGG
ATGTCGCTGCCGACTGGGCAATGGAGCGCCTGCCGGCCCAGTATCAGCCCGTCATACTTGAAGCTAGACA
GGCTTATCTTGGACAAGAAGAAGATCGCTTGGCCTCGCGCGCAGATCAGTTGGAAGAATTTGTCCACTAC
GTGAAAGGCGAGATCACCAAGGTAGTCGGCAAATAACCCTCGAGCCACCCATGACCAAAATCCCTTAACG
TGAGTTACGCGTCGTTCCACTGAGCGTCAGACCCCGTAGAAAAGATCAAAGGATCTTCTTGAGATCCTTT
TTTTCTGCGCGTAATCTGCTGCTTGCAAACAAAAAAACCACCG
