>Addgene plasmid #168886 | pEntry_SARS-CoV-2-Nucleocapsid | depositor partial sequence | sequence record 327336 | gene-specific Insert sequence
TCTGATAATGGACCCCAAAATCAGCGAAATGCACCCCGCATTACGTTTGGTGGACCCTCAGATTCAACTG
GCAGTAACCAGAATGGAGAACGCAGTGGGGCGCGATCAAAACAACGTCGGCCCCAAGGTTTACCCAATAA
TACTGCGTCTTGGTTCACCGCTCTCACTCAACATGGCAAGGAAGACCTTAAATTCCCTCGAGGACAAGGC
GTTCCAATTAACACCAATAGCAGTCCAGATGACCAAATTGGCTACTACCGAAGAGCTACCAGACGAATTC
GTGGTGGTGACGGTAAAATGAAAGATCTCAGTCCAAGATGGTATTTCTACTACCTAGGAACTGGGCCAGA
AGCTGGACTTCCCTATGGTGCTAACAAAGACGGCATCATATGGGTTGCAACTGAGGGAGCCTTGAATACA
CCAAAAGATCACATTGGCACCCGCAATCCTGCTAACAATGCTGCAATCGTGCTACAACTTCCTCAAGGAA
CAACATTGCCAAAAGGCTTCTACGCAGAAGGGAGCAGAGGCGGCAGTCAAGCCTCTTCTCGTTCCTCATC
ACGTAGTCGCAACAGTTCAAGAAATTCAACTCCAGGCAGCAGTAGGGGAACTTCTCCTGCTAGAATGGCT
GGCAATGGCGGTGATGCTGCTCTTGCTTTGCTGCTGCTTGACAGATTGAACCAGCTTGAGAGCAAAATGT
CTGGTAAAGGCCAACAACAACAAGGCCAAACTGTCACTAAGAAATCTGCTGCTGAGGCTTCTAAGAAGCC
TCGGCAAAAACGTACTGCCACTAAAGCATACAATGTAACACAAGCTTTCGGCAGACGTGGTCCAGAACAA
ACCCAAGGAAATTTTGGGGACCAGGAACTAATCAGACAAGGAACTGATTACAAACATTGGCCGCAAATTG
CACAATTTGCCCCCAGCGCTTCAGCGTTCTTCGGAATGTCGCGCATTGGCATGGAAGTCACACCTTCGGG
AACGTGGTTGACCTACACAGGTGCCATCAAATTGGATGACAAAGATCCAAATTTCAAAGATCAAGTCATT
TTGCTGAATAAGCATATTGACGCATACAAAACATTCCCACCAACAGAGCCTAAAAAGGACAAAAAGAAGA
AGGCTGATGAAACTCAAGCCTTACCGCAGAGACAGAAGAAACAGCAAACTGTGACTCTTCTTCCTGCTGC
AGATTTGGATGATTTCTCCAAACAATTGCAACAATCCATGAGCAGTGCTGACTCAACTCAGGCC
